>Addgene plasmid #32295 | pMS26 | depositor full sequence | sequence record 36614 | pMS26 sequence 13150 bps
GGCCACGATGCGTCCGGCGTAGAGGATCTGCTCATGTTTGACAGCTTATCATCGATGCATAATGTGCCTG
TCAAATGGACGAAGCAGGGATTCTGCAAACCCTATGCTACTCCGTCAAGCCGTCAATTGTCTGATTCGTT
ACCAATTATGACAACTTGACGGCTACATCATTCACTTTTTCTTCACAACCGGCACGGAACTCGCTCGGGC
TGGCCCCGGTGCATTTTTTAAATACCCGCGAGAAATAGAGTTGATCGTCAAAACCAACATTGCGACCGAC
GGTGGCGATAGGCATCCGGGTGGTGCTCAAAAGCAGCTTCGCCTGGCTGATACGTTGGTCCTCGCGCCAG
CTTAAGACGCTAATCCCTAACTGCTGGCGGAAAAGATGTGACAGACGCGACGGCGACAAGCAAACATGCT
GTGCGACGCTGGCGATATCAAAATTGCTGTCTGCCAGGTGATCGCTGATGTACTGACAAGCCTCGCGTAC
CCGATTATCCATCGGTGGATGGAGCGACTCGTTAATCGCTTCCATGCGCCGCAGTAACAATTGCTCAAGC
AGATTTATCGCCAGCAGCTCCGAATAGCGCCCTTCCCCTTGCCCGGCGTTAATGATTTGCCCAAACAGGT
CGCTGAAATGCGGCTGGTGCGCTTCATCCGGGCGAAAGAACCCCGTATTGGCAAATATTGACGGCCAGTT
AAGCCATTCATGCCAGTAGGCGCGCGGACGAAAGTAAACCCACTGGTGATACCATTCGCGAGCCTCCGGA
TGACGACCGTAGTGATGAATCTCTCCTGGCGGGAACAGCAAAATATCACCCGGTCGGCAAACAAATTCTC
GTCCCTGATTTTTCACCACCCCCTGACCGCGAATGGTGAGATTGAGAATATAACCTTTCATTCCCAGCGG
TCGGTCGATAAAAAAATCGAGATAACCGTTGGCCTCAATCGGCGTTAAACCCGCCACCAGATGGGCATTA
AACGAGTATCCCGGCAGCAGGGGATCATTTTGCGCTTCAGCCATACTTTTCATACTCCCGCCATTCAGAG
AAGAAACCAATTGTCCATATTGCATCAGACATTGCCGTCACTGCGTCTTTTACTGGCTCTTCTCGCTAAC
CAAACCGGTAACCCCGCTTATTAAAAGCATTCTGTAACAAAGCGGGACCAAAGCCATGACAAAAACGCGT
AACAAAAGTGTCTATAATCACGGCAGAAAAGTCCACATTGATTATTTGCACGGCGTCACACTTTGCTATG
CCATAGCATTTTTATCCATAAGATTAGCGGATCCTACCTGACGCTTTTTATCGCAACTCTCTACTGTTTC
TCCATACCCGTTTTTTTGGGCTAGCGAATTCGAGCTCGGTACCCAAGTCTTAAACTAGACAGAATAGTTG
TAAACTGAAATCAGTCCAGTTATGCTGTGAAAAAGCATACTGGACTTTTGTTATGGCTAAAGCAAACTCT
TCATTTTCTGAAGTGCAAATTGCCCGTCGTATTAAAGAGGGGCGTGGCCAAGGGCATGGTAAAGACTATA
TTCCATGGCTAACAGTACAAGAAGTTCCTTCTTCAGGTCGTTCCCACCGTATTTATTCTCATAAGACGGG
ACGAGTCCATCATTTGCTATCTGACTTAGAGCTTGCTGTTTTTCTCAGTCTTGAGTGGGAGAGCAGCGTG
CTAGATATACGCGAGCAGTTCCCCTTATTACCTAGTGATACCAGGCAGATTGCAATAGATAGTGGTATTA
AGCATCCTGTTATTCGTGGTGTAGATCAGGTTATGTCTACTGATTTTTTAGTGGACTGCAAAGATGGTCC
TTTTGAGCAGTTTGCTATTCAAGTCAAACCTGCAGCAGCCTTACAAGACGAGCGTACCTTAGAAAAACTA
GAACTAGAGCGTCGCTATTGGCAGCAAAAGCAAATTCCTTGGTTCATTTTTACTGATAAAGAAATAAATC
CCGTAGTAAAAGAAAATATTGAATGGCTTTATTCAGTGAAAACAGAAGAAGTTTCTGCGGAGCTTTTAGC
ACAACTATCCCCATTGGCCCATATCCTGCAAGAAAAAGGAGATGAAAACATTATCAATGTCTGTAAGCAG
GTTGATATTGCTTATGATTTGGAGTTAGGCAAAACATTGAGTGAGATACGAGCCTTAACCGCAAATGGTT
TTATTAAGTTCAATATTTATAAGTCTTTCAGGGCAAATAAGTGTGCAGATCTCTGTATTAGCCAAGTAGT
GAATATGGAGGAGTTGCGCTATGTGGCAAATTAATGAGGTTGTGCTATTTGATAATGATCCGTATCGCAT
TTTGGCTATAGAGGATGGCCAAGTTGTCTGGATGCAAATAAGCGCTGATAAAGGAGTTCCACAAGCTAGG
GCTGAGTTGTTGCTAATGCAGTATTTAGATGAAGGCCGCTTAGTTAGAACTGATGACCCTTATGTACATC
TTGATTTAGAAGAGCCGTCTGTAGATTCTGTCAGCTTCCAGAAGCGCGAGGAGGATTATCGAAAAATTCT
TCCTATTATTAATAGTAAGGATCGTTTCGACCCTAAAGTCAGAAGCGAACTCGTTGAGCATGTGGTCCAA
GAACATAAGGTTACTAAGGCTACAGTTTATAAGTTGTTACGCCGTTACTGGCAGCGTGGTCAAACGCCTA
ATGCATTAATTCCTGACTACAAAAACAGCGGTGCACCAGGGGAAAGACGTTCAGCGACAGGAACAGCAAA
GATTGGCCGAGCCAGAGAATATGGTAAGGGTGAAGGAACCAAGGTAACGCCCGAGATTGAACGCCTTTTT
AGGTTGACCATAGAAAAGCACCTGTTAAATCAAAAAGGTACAAAGACCACCGTTGCCTATAGACGATTTG
TGGACTTGTTTGCTCAGTATTTTCCTCGCATTCCCCAAGAGGATTACCCAACACTACGTCAGTTTCGTTA
TTTTTATGATCGAGAATACCCTAAAGCTCAGCGCTTAAAGTCTAGAGTTAAAGCAGGGGTATATAAAAAA
GACGTACGACCCTTAAGTAGTACAGCCACTTCTCAGGCGTTAGGCCCTGGGAGTCGTTATGAGATTGATG
CCACGATTGCTGATATTTATTTAGTGGATCATCATGATCGCCAAAAAATCATAGGAAGACCAACGCTTTA
CATTGTGATTGATGTGTTTAGTCGGATGATCACGGGCTTTTATATCGGCTTTGAAAATCCGTCTTATGTG
GTGGCGATGCAGGCTTTTGTAAATGCTTGCTCTGACAAAACGGCCATTTGTGCCCAGCATGATATTGAGA
TTAGTAGCTCAGACTGGCCGTGTGTAGGTTTGCCAGATGTGTTGCTAGCGGACCGTGGCGAATTAATGAG
TCATCAGGTCGAAGCCTTAGTTTCTAGTTTTAATGTGCGAGTGGAAAGTGCTCCACCTAGACGTGGCGAT
GCTAAAGGCATAGTGGAAAGCACTTTTAGAACACTACAAGCCGAGTTTAAGTCCTTTGCACCTGGCATTG
TAGAGGGCAGTCGGATCAAAAGCCATGGTGAAACAGACTATAGGTTAGATGCATCTCTGTCGGTATTTGA
GTTCACACAAATTATTTTGCGTACGATCTTATTCAGAAATAACCATCTGGTGATGGATAAATACGATCGA
GATGCTGATTTTCCTACAGATTTACCGTCTATTCCTGTCCAGCTATGGCAATGGGGTATGCAGCATCGTA
CAGGTAGTTTAAGGGCTGTGGAGCAAGAGCAGTTGCGAGTAGCGTTACTGCCTCGCCGAAAGGTCTCTAT
TTCTTCATTTGGCGTTAATTTGTGGGGTTTGTATTACTCGGGGTCAGAGATTCTGCGTGAGGGTTGGTTG
CAGCGGAGCACTGATATAGCTAGACCTCAACATTTAGAAGCGGCTTATGACCCAGTGCTGGTTGATACGA
TTTATTTGTTTCCGCAAGTTGGCAGCCGTGTATTTTGGCGCTGTAATCTGACGGAACGTAGTCGGCAGTT
TAAAGGTCTCTCATTTTGGGAGGTTTGGGATATACAAGCACAAGAAAAACACAATAAAGCCAATGCGAAG
CAGGATGAGTTAACTAAACGCAGGGAGCTTGAGGCGTTTATTCAGCAAACCATTCAGAAAGCGAATAAGT
TAACGCCCAGTACTACTGAGCCCAAATCAACACGCATTAAGCAGATTAAAACTAATAAAAAAGAAGCCGT
GACCTCGGAGCGTAAAAAACGTGCGGAGCATTTGAAGCCAAGCTCTTCAGGTGATGAGGCTAAAGTTATT
CCTTTCAACGCAGTGGAAGCGGATGATCAAGAAGATTACAGCCTACCCACATACGTGCCTGAATTATTTC
AGGATCCACCAGAAAAGGATGAGTCATGAGTGCTACCCGGATTCAAGCAGTTTATCGTGATACGGGGGTA
GAGGCTTATCGTGATAATCCTTTTATCGAGGCCTTACCACCATTACAAGAGTCAGTGAATAGTGCTGCAT
CACTGAAATCCTCTTTACAGCTTACTTCCTCTGACTTGCAAAAGTCCCGTGTTATCAGAGCTCATACCAT
TTGTCGTATTCCAGATGACTATTTTCAGCCATTAGGTACGCATTTGCTACTAAGTGAGCGTATTTCGGTC
ATGATTCGAGGTGGCTACGTAGGCAGAAATCCTAAAACAGGAGATTTACAAAAGCATTTACAAAATGGTT
ATGAGCGTGTTCAAACGGGAGAGTTGGAGACATTTCGCTTTGAGGAGGCACGATCTACGGCACAAAGCTT
ATTGTTAATTGGTTGTTCTGGTAGTGGGAAGACGACCTCTCTTCATCGTATTCTAGCCACGTATCCTCAG
GTGATTTACCATCGTGAACTCAATGTAGAGCAGGTGGTGTATTTGAAAATAGACTGCTCGCATAATGGTT
CGCTAAAAGAAATCTGCTTGAATTTTTTCAGAGCGTTGGATCGAGCCTTGGGCTCGAACTATGAGCGTCG
TTATGGCTTAAAACGTCATGGTATAGAAACCATGTTGGCTTTGATGTCGCAAATAGCCAATGCACATGCT
TTAGGGTTGTTGGTTATTGATGAAATTCAGCATTTAAGCCGCTCTCGTTCGGGTGGATCTCAAGAGATGC
TGAACTTTTTTGTGACGATGGTGAATATTATTGGCGTACCAGTGATGTTGATTGGTACCCCTAAAGCACG
AGAGATTTTTGAGGCTGATTTGCGGTCTGCACGTAGAGGGGCAGGGTTTGGAGCTATATTCTGGGATCCT
ATACAACAAACGCAACGTGGAAAGCCCAATCAAGAGTGGATCGCTTTTACGGATAATCTTTGGCAATTAC
AGCTTTTACAACGCAAAGATGCGCTGTTATCGGATGAGGTCCGTGATGTGTGGTATGAGCTAAGCCAAGG
AGTGATGGACATTGTAGTAAAACTTTTTGTACTCGCTCAGCTCCGTGCGCTAGCTTTAGGCAATGAGCGT
ATTACCGCTGGTTTATTGCGGCAAGTGTATCAAGATGAGTTAAAGCCTGTGCACCCCATGCTAGAGGCAT
TACGCTCGGGTATCCCAGAACGCATTGCTCGTTATTCTGATCTAGTCGTTCCCGAGATTGATAAACGGTT
AATCCAACTTCAGCTAGATATCGCAGCGATACAAGAACAAACACCAGAAGAAAAAGCCCTTCAAGAGTTA
GATACCGAAGATCAGCGTCATTTATATCTGATGCTGAAAGAGGATTACGATTCAAGCCTGTTAATTCCCA
CTATTAAAAAAGCGTTTAGCCAGAATCCAACGATGACAAGACAAAAGTTACTGCCTCTTGTTTTGCAGTG
GTTGATGGAAGGCGAAACGGTAGTGTCAGAACTAGAAAAGCCCTCCAAGAGTAAAAAGGTTTCGGCTATA
AAGGTAGTCAAGCCCAGCGACTGGGATAGCTTGCCTGATACGGATTTACGTTATATCTATTCACAACGCC
AACCTGAAAAAACCATGCATGAACGGTTAAAAGGGAAAGGGGTAATAGTGGATATGGCGAGCTTATTTAA
ACAAGCAGGTTAGCCATGAGAAACTTTCCTGTTCCGTACTCGAATGAGCTGATTTATAGCACTATTGCAC
GGGCAGGCGTTTATCAAGGGATTGTTAGTCCTAAGCAGCTGTTGGATGAGGTGTATGGCAACCGCAAGGT
GGTCGCTACCTTAGGTCTGCCCTCGCATTTAGGTGTGATAGCAAGACATCTACATCAAACAGGACGTTAC
GCTGTTCAGCAGCTTATTTATGAGCATACCTTATTCCCTTTATATGCTCCGTTTGTAGGCAAGGAGCGCC
GAGACGAAGCTATTCGGTTAATGGAGTACCAAGCGCAAGGTGCGGTGCATTTAATGCTAGGAGTCGCTGC
TTCTAGAGTTAAGAGCGATAACCGCTTTAGATACTGCCCTGATTGCGTTGCTCTTCAGCTAAATAGGTAT
GGGGAAGCCTTTTGGCAACGAGATTGGTATTTGCCCGCTTTGCCATATTGTCCAAAACACGGTGCTTTAG
TCTTCTTTGATAGAGCTGTAGATGATCACCGACATCAATTTTGGGCTTTGGGTCATACTGAGCTGCTTTC
AGACTACCCCAAAGACTCCCTATCTCAATTAACAGCACTAGCTGCTTATATAGCCCCTCTGTTAGATGCT
CCACGAGCGCAAGAGCTTTCCCCAAGCCTTGAGCAGTGGACGCTGTTTTATCAGCGCTTAGCGCAGGATC
TAGGGCTAACCAAAAGCAAGCACATTCGTCATGACTTGGTGGCGGAGAGAGTGAGGCAGACTTTTAGTGA
TGAGGCACTAGAGAAACTGGATTTAAAGTTGGCAGAGAACAAGGACACGTGTTGGCTGAAAAGTATATTC
CGTAAGCATAGAAAAGCCTTTAGTTATTTACAGCATAGTATTGTGTGGCAAGCCTTATTGCCAAAACTAA
CGGTTATAGAAGCGCTACAGCAGGCAAGTGCTCTTACTGAGCACTCTATAACGACAAGACCTGTTAGCCA
GTCTGTGCAACCTAACTCTGAAGATTTATCTGTTAAGCATAAAGACTGGCAGCAACTAGTGCATAAATAC
CAAGGAATTAAGGCGGCAAGACAGTCTTTAGAGGGTGGGGTGCTATACGCTTGGCTTTACCGACATGACA
GGGATTGGCTAGTTCACTGGAATCAACAGCATCAACAAGAGCGTCTGGCACCCGCCCCTAGAGTTGATTG
GAACCAAAGAGATCGAATTGCTGTACGACAACTATTAAGAATCATAAAGCGTCTAGATAGTAGCCTTGAT
CACCCAAGAGCGACATCGAGCTGGCTGTTAAAGCAAACTCCTAACGGAACCTCTCTTGCAAAAAATCTAC
AGAAACTGCCTTTGGTAGCGCTTTGCTTAAAGCGTTACTCAGAGAGTGTGGAAGATTATCAAATTAGACG
GATTAGCCAAGCTTTTATTAAGCTTAAACAGGAAGATGTTGAGCTTAGGCGCTGGCGATTATTAAGAAGT
GCAACGTTATCTAAAGAGCGGATAACTGAGGAAGCACAAAGATTCTTGGAAATGGTTTATGGGGAAGAGT
GAGTGGTTAGGCTAGCTACATTTAATGACAATGTGCAGGTTGTACATATTGGTCATTTATTCCGTAACTC
GGGTCATAAGGAGTGGCGTATTTTTGTTTGGTTTAATCCAATGCAAGAACGGAAATGGACTCGATTTACT
CATTTGCCTTTATTAAGTCGAGCTAAGGTGGTTAACAGTACAACAAAGCAAATAAATAAGGCGGATCGTG
TGATTGAGTTTGAAGCATCGGATCTTCAACGAGCCAAAATAATCGATTTTCCTAATCTCTCGTCCTTTGC
TTCCGTACGCAACAAGGATGGAGCGCAGAGTTCATTTATTTACGAAGCTGAAACACCATATAGCAAGACT
CGTTATCACATCCCACAGTTAGAGCTAGCTCGGTCATTATTTTTAGGGGATCCTCTAGAGTCGACCTGCA
GGCATGCAAGCTTGGCTGTTTTGGCGGATGAGAGAAGATTTTCAGCCTGATACAGATTAAATCAGAACGC
AGAAGCGGTCTGATAAAACAGAATTTGCCTGGCGGCAGTAGCGCGGTGGTCCCACCTGACCCCATGCCGA
ACTCAGAAGTGAAACGCCGTAGCGCCGATGGTAGTGTGGGGTCTCCCCATGCGAGAGTAGGGAACTGCCA
GGCATCAAATAAAACGAAAGGCTCAGTCGAAAGACTGGGCCTTTCGTTTTATCTGTTGTTTGTCGGTGAA
CGCTCTCCTGAGTAGGACAAATCCGCCGGGAGCGGATTTGAACGTTGCGAAGCAACGGCCCGGAGGGTGG
CGGGCAGGACGCCCGCCATAAACTGCCAGGCATCAAATTAAGCAGAAGGCCATCCTGACGGATGGCCTTT
TTGCGTTTCTACAAACTCTTTTGTTTATTTTTCTAAATACATTCAAATATGTATCCGCTCATGAGACAAT
AACCCTGATAAATGCTTCAATAATATTGAAAAAGGAAGAGTATGAGTATTCAACATTTCCGTGTCGCCCT
TATTCCCTTTTTTGCGGCATTTTGCCTTCCTGTTTTTGCTCACCCAGAAACGCTGGTGAAAGTAAAAGAT
GCTGAAGATCAGTTGGGTGCACGAGTGGGTTACATCGAACTGGATCTCAACAGCGGTAAGATCCTTGAGA
GTTTTCGCCCCGAAGAACGTTTTCCAATGATGAGCACTTTTAAAGTTCTGCTATGTGGCGCGGTATTATC
CCGTGTTGACGCCGGGCAAGAGCAACTCGGTCGCCGCATACACTATTCTCAGAATGACTTGGTTGAGTAC
TCACCAGTCACAGAAAAGCATCTTACGGATGGCATGACAGTAAGAGAATTATGCAGTGCTGCCATAACCA
TGAGTGATAACACTGCGGCCAACTTACTTCTGACAACGATCGGAGGACCGAAGGAGCTAACCGCTTTTTT
GCACAACATGGGGGATCATGTAACTCGCCTTGATCGTTGGGAACCGGAGCTGAATGAAGCCATACCAAAC
GACGAGCGTGACACCACGATGCCTGCAGCAATGGCAACAACGTTGCGCAAACTATTAACTGGCGAACTAC
TTACTCTAGCTTCCCGGCAACAATTAATAGACTGGATGGAGGCGGATAAAGTTGCAGGACCACTTCTGCG
CTCGGCCCTTCCGGCTGGCTGGTTTATTGCTGATAAATCTGGAGCCGGTGAGCGTGGGTCTCGCGGTATC
ATTGCAGCACTGGGGCCAGATGGTAAGCCCTCCCGTATCGTAGTTATCTACACGACGGGGAGTCAGGCAA
CTATGGATGAACGAAATAGACAGATCGCTGAGATAGGTGCCTCACTGATTAAGCATTGGTAACTGTCAGA
CCAAGTTTACTCATATATACTTTAGATTGATT
[125 nt withheld, positions 9413-9537]
CGCCGCCGGCCAGCCTCGCAGAGCAGGATTCCCGTTGAGCACCGCCAGGTGCGAATAAGGGACAGTGAAG
AAGGAACACCCGCTCGCGGGTGGGCCTACTTCACCTATCCTGCCCGGCGGCATCACCGGCGCCACAGGTG
CGGTTGCTGGCGCCTATATCGCCGACATCACCGATGGGGAAGATCGGGCTCGCCACTTCGGGCTCATGAG
CGCTTGTTTCGGCGTGGGTATGGTGGCAGGCCCCGTGGCCGGGGGACTGTTGGGCGCCATCTCCTTGCAT
GCACCATTCCTTGCGGCGGCGGTGCTCAACGGCCTCAACCTACTACTGGGCTGCTTCCTAATGCAGGAGT
CGCATAAGGGAGAGCGTCGATCCCCGACAGTAAGACGGGTAAGCCTGTTGATGATACCGCTGCCTTACTG
GGTGCATTAGCCAGTCTGAATGACCTGTCACGGGATAATCCGAAGTGGTCAGACTGGAAAATCAGAGGGC
AGGAACTGCTGAACAGCAAAAAGTCAGATAGCACCACATAGCAGACCCGCCATAAAACGCCCTGAGAAGC
CCGTGACGGGCTTTTCTTGTATTATGGGTAGTTTCCTTGCATGAATCCATAAAAGGCGCCTGTAGTGCCA
TTTACCCCCATTCACTGCCAGAGCCGTGAGCGCAGCGAACTGAATGTCACGAAAAAGACAGCGACTCAGG
TGCCTGATGGTCGGAGACAAAAGGAATATTCAGCGATTTGCCCGAGCTTGCGAGGGTGCTACTTAAGCCT
TTAGGGTTTTAAGGTCTGTTTTGTAGAGGAGCAAACAGCGTTTGCGACATCCTTTTGTAATACTGCGGAA
CTGACTAAAGTAGTGAGTTATACACAGGGCTGGGATCTATTCTTTTTATCTTTTTTTATTCTTTCTTTAT
TCTATAAATTATAACCACTTGAATATAAACAAAAAAAACACACAAAGGTCTAGCGGAATTTACAGAGGGT
CTAGCAGAATTTACAAGTTTTCCAGCAAAGGTCTAGCAGAATTTACAGATACCCACAACTCAAAGGAAAA
GGACTAGTAATTATCATTGACTAGCCCATCTCAATTGGTATAGTGATTAAAATCACCTAGACCAATTGAG
ATGTATGTCTGAATTAGTTGTTTTCAAAGCAAATGAACTAGCGATTAGTCGCTATGACTTAACGGAGCAT
GAAACCAAGCTAATTTTATGCTGTGTGGCACTACTCAACCCCACGATTGAAAACCCTACAAGGAAAGAAC
GGACGGTATCGTTCACTTATAACCAATACGTTCAGATGATGAACATCAGTAGGGAAAATGCTTATGGTGT
ATTAGCTAAAGCAACCAGAGAGCTGATGACGAGAACTGTGGAAATCAGGAATCCTTTGGTTAAAGGCTTT
GAGATTTTCCAGTGGACAAACTATGCCAAGTTCTCAAGCGAAAAATTAGAATTAGTTTTTAGTGAAGAGA
TATTGCCTTATCTTTTCCAGTTAAAAAAATTCATAAAATATAATCTGGAACATGTTAAGTCTTTTGAAAA
CAAATACTCTATGAGGATTTATGAGTGGTTATTAAAAGAACTAACACAAAAGAAAACTCACAAGGCAAAT
ATAGAGATTAGCCTTGATGAATTTAAGTTCATGTTAATGCTTGAAAATAACTACCATGAGTTTAAAAGGC
TTAACCAATGGGTTTTGAAACCAATAAGTAAAGATTTAAACACTTACAGCAATATGAAATTGGTGGTTGA
TAAGCGAGGCCGCCCGACTGATACGTTGATTTTCCAAGTTGAACTAGATAGACAAATGGATCTCGTAACC
GAACTTGAGAACAACCAGATAAAAATGAATGGTGACAAAATACCAACAACCATTACATCAGATTCCTACC
TACATAACGGACTAAGAAAAACACTACACGATGCTTTAACTGCAAAAATTCAGCTCACCAGTTTTGAGGC
AAAATTTTTGAGTGACATGCAAAGTAAGTATGATCTCAATGGTTCGTTCTCATGGCTCACGCAAAAACAA
CGAACCACACTAGAGAACATACTGGCTAAATACGGAAGGATCTGAGGTTCTTATGGCTCTTGTATCTATC
AGTGAAGCATCAAGACTAACAAACAAAAGTAGAACAACTGTTCACCGTTACATATCAAAGGGAAAACTGT
CCATATGCACAGATGAAAACGGTGTAAAAAAGATAGATACATCAGAGCTTTTACGAGTTTTTGGTGCATT
TAAAGCTGTTCACCATGAACAGATCGACAATGTAACAGATGAACAGCATGTAACACCTAATAGAACAGGT
GAAACCAGTAAAACAAAGCAACTAGAACATGAAATTGAACACCTGAGACAACTTGTTACAGCTCAACAGT
CACACATAGACAGCCTGAAACAGGCGATGCTGCTTATCGAATCAAAGCTGCCGACAACACGGGAGCCAGT
GACGCCTCCCGTGGGGAAAAAATCATGGCAATTCTGGAAGAAATAGCGCTTTCAGCCTGTGGGCGGACAA
AATAGTTGGGAACTGGGAGGGGTGGAAATGGAGTTTTTAAGGATTATTTAGGGAAGAGTGACAAAATAGA
TGGGAACTGGGTGTAGCGTCGTAAGCTAATACGAAAATTAAAAATGACAAAATAGTTTGGAACTAGATTT
CACTTATCTGGTTGGTCGACACTAGTATTACCCTGTTATCCCTAGATTTAAATGATATCGGATCCTAGTA
AGCCACGTTTTAATCGTTAGTTAGTTATCTTCAAGAGAAAATGTAATCACACTGGCTCACCTTCGGGTGG
GCCTTTCTGCGTTTATAAGGAGACACTTTGAATTCGAGCTCAGGCGCGCCAGCGGCCGCGTTTAAACGCT
GAGGGAAAGTTCGAATCCGACGTCCCTCCTGTGTGAAATTGTTATGGCGACTCGAGTTCGAATGTCTCCT
CAGCCCTGCAGGAAGCTTTACGACCAGTCTAAAAAGCGCCTGAATTCGCGACCTTCTCGTTACTGACAGG
AAAATGGGCCATTGGCAACCAGGGAAAGATGAACGTGATGATGTTCACAATTTGCTGAATTGTGGTGATG
TGATGCTCACCGCATTTCCTTAATTAACGCCGGATGGTAGTGTGGGGTCTCCCCATGCGAGAGTAGGGAA
CTGCCAGGCATCAAATAAAACGAAAGGCTCAGTCGAAAGACTGGGCCTTTCGTTTTATCTGTTGTTTGTC
GGTGAACGCTCTCCTGAGTAGGACAAATCCGCCGGGAGCGGATTTGAACGTTGCGAAGCAACGGCCCGGA
GGGTGGCGGGCAGGACGCCCGCCATAAACTGCCAGGCATCAAATTAAGCAGAAGGCCATCCTGACGGATG
GCCTTTTTGCGTTTAGTTAGTTATCTCCTAGGACGCGCCACGGCCGCGTCGACCCCACGCCCCTCTTTAA
TACGACGGGCAATTTGCACTTCAGAAAATGAAGAGTTTGCTTTAGCCATAACAAAAGTCCAGTATGCTTT
TTCACAGCATAACTGGACTGATTTCAGTTTACAACTATTCTGTCTAGTTTAAGACTTTATTGTCATAGTT
TAGATCTATTTTGTTCAGTTTAAGACTTTATTGTCCGCCCACA
Features (pLannotate 1.2.2; 26 found; start..end, strand, type, name):
     38..56      +  promoter       tet promoter (fragment): E. coli promoter for tetracycline efflux protein gene
    146..1024    -  CDS            araC: L-arabinose regulatory protein; araC
   1051..1335    +  promoter       araBAD promoter: araBAD; promoter of the L-arabinose operon of E. coli; the araC regulatory gene is transcribed in the opposite direction (Guzman et al., 1995)
   1356..1374    +  misc_feature   MCS (fragment): pUC18/19 multiple cloning site
   1453..2271    +  CDS            tnsA: TNSA_ECOLX - Experimental evidence at protein level: Swiss-Prot protein existence level 1. Required for Tn7 transposition. Forms the transposase, together with TnsB. TnsA executes the 5'-DNA strand breakage reaction. TnsABC and TnsD promote high-frequency insertion of Tn7 into a specific target site known as ATT-Tn7 whereas TnsABC and TnsD promote low- frequency insertion into many different sites. From Escherichia coli.
   2261..4366    +  CDS            tnsB: TNSB_ECOLX - Experimental evidence at protein level: Swiss-Prot protein existence level 1. Sequence-specific, DNA-binding protein required for Tn7 transposition. Recognizes sequences necessary for recombination at both left and right ends of Tn7 and, together with TnsA, forms the transposase. TnsB executes the 5'-DNA strand breakage and joining reactions. From Escherichia coli.
   4366..6030    +  CDS            tnsC: TNSC_ECOLX - Experimental evidence at protein level: Swiss-Prot protein existence level 1. TnsABC + TnsD promote high-frequency insertion of Tn7 into a specific target site known as att-Tn7 whereas TnsABC + TnsE promote low-frequency insertion into many different sites. From Escherichia coli.
   6036..7559    +  CDS            tnsD: TNSD_ECOLX - Protein predicted: Swiss-Prot protein existence level 4. TnsABC + TnsD promote high-frequency insertion of Tn7 into a specific target site known as att-Tn7 whereas TnsABC + TnsE promote low-frequency insertion into many different sites. From Escherichia coli.
   7566..7955    +  CDS            tnsE (fragment): TNSE_ECOLX - Experimental evidence at protein level: Swiss-Prot protein existence level 1. TnsABC + TnsD promote high-frequency insertion of Tn7 into a specific target site known as att-Tn7 whereas TnsABC + TnsE promote low-frequency insertion into many different sites. From Escherichia coli.
   7956..7993    +  misc_feature   MCS (fragment): pUC18/19 multiple cloning site
   8077..8192    +  ncRNA          5S rRNA: Accession: RF00001 - 5S ribosomal RNA
   8196..8282    +  terminator     rrnB T1 terminator: Escherichia coli rrnB; transcription terminator T1 from the E. coli rrnB gene
   8374..8401    +  terminator     rrnB T2 terminator: transcription terminator T2 from the E. coli rrnB gene
   8420..8511    +  promoter       AmpR promoter: bla
   8512..9372    +  CDS            AmpR: β-lactamase; bla; confers resistance to ampicillin, carbenicillin, and related antibiotics
   9414..9542    +  rep_origin     f1 ori (fragment) (sequence partly withheld): f1 bacteriophage origin of replication; arrow indicates direction of (+) strand synthesis
   9543..9652    -  oriT           oriT: incP origin of transfer
   9655..9907    +  CDS            TcR (fragment): tetracycline efflux protein; tet; confers resistance to tetracycline
  10392..10614   +  rep_origin     pSC101 ori: low-copy replication origin that requires the Rep101 protein
  10662..11612   +  CDS            Rep101(Ts): temperature-sensitive version of the RepA protein needed for replication with the pSC101 origin (Armstrong et al., 1984); rep101 encoding an A56V mutation
  12045..12210   +  mobile_element Tn7L: mini-Tn7 element (left end of the Tn7 transposon) Tn7
  12321..12348   +  terminator     T7Te terminator: phage T7 early transcription terminator
  12496..12614   -  promoter       rhaB promoter: promoter of the E. coli rhaBAD operon, conferring tight induction with L-rhamnose and repression with D-glucose in the presence of RhaR and RhaS (Giacalone et al., 2006)
  12699..12785   +  terminator     rrnB T1 terminator: Escherichia coli rrnB; transcription terminator T1 from the E. coli rrnB gene
  12877..12904   +  terminator     rrnB T2 terminator: transcription terminator T2 from the E. coli rrnB gene
  12952..13150   +  mobile_element Tn7R (fragment): mini-Tn7 element (right end of the Tn7 transposon) Tn7
