[The description below was written by a language model from this plasmid's Addgene catalogue record and pLannotate feature annotations shown in this document.]
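Description:
pMS26 is an empty-backbone bacterial vector for adding genes to bacterial chromosomes by Tn7 transposition, derived from pGRG36. It replicates from the low-copy pSC101 origin together with a temperature-sensitive Rep101 (RepA) protein, which is consistent with the recorded propagation at 30°C and would allow the plasmid to be lost at higher temperature once transposition has occurred. Selection is by ampicillin through the bla gene. The annotation also finds an incP oriT, so the plasmid may be mobilizable by conjugation, plus fragments of an f1 origin and of a tetracycline resistance gene that appear to be non-functional remnants. The catalogued backbone size is 12,459 bp and the deposited sequence is 13,150 nt, the difference presumably reflecting the added cloning region.

The plasmid carries two functional modules. The first is the transposition machinery: tnsA, tnsB, tnsC and tnsD are arranged in series downstream of the araBAD promoter with its divergently transcribed araC regulator, followed by a truncated tnsE fragment and rrnB terminators. TnsABC plus TnsD direct high-frequency, site-specific insertion into the chromosomal att-Tn7 site. The second module is the mini-Tn7 element itself, bounded by the Tn7L and Tn7R ends. Between the ends, the depositors installed an insulated cloning region containing the rhamnose-inducible, glucose-repressible rhaB promoter, a multicloning site that includes sites for a USER/BstBI rapid cloning strategy, and translation and transcription terminators (T7Te and rrnB T1/T2 are annotated) that shield the cargo from surrounding transcription. A gene cloned into this region can be delivered in single copy to the chromosome and expressed under regulatable control.
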