Addgene plasmid #32295: pMS26
Purpose: (Empty Backbone)
Depositing lab: Elisabeth Raleigh. Depositing organization: New England Biolabs. Publication: A versatile element for gene addition in bacterial chromosomes. Sibley MH, Raleigh EA. Nucleic Acids Res. 2012 Feb;40(3):e19. doi: 10.1093/nar/gkr1085. Epub 2011 Nov 28. PubMed 22123741.
Backbone
  Vector backbone: pGRG36
  Backbone manufacturer: none
  Backbone size (bp): 12459
  Modifications to backbone: addition of translation and transcription terminators, multicloning site including USERBstBI rapid cloning strategy sites, regulatable promoter rhaBp.
  Vector type: Bacterial Expression ; bacterial gene addition
  Promoter: rhaB
Growth in bacteria
  Bacterial resistance: Ampicillin, 100 μg/mL
  Growth temperature: 30°C
  Growth strain: DH10B
  Copy number: Low Copy
Resource information
  A portion of this plasmid was derived from a plasmid made by: Parent plasmid pGRG36 was obtained from Nancy Craig Dept. of Molecular Biology and Genetics Howard Hughes Medical Institute Johns Hopkins School of Medicine Baltimore, MD 21205-2185
Terms and licenses: Academic/Nonprofit Terms; Industry Terms
Depositor comments: Insulation and cloning region designed by Sibley and Raleigh. The strain containing the plasmid is actually F’proAB lacIq Δ(lacZ)M15 zzf::miniTn10 (KanR)/ fhuA2 Δ(lacI-lacA)200 glnV44 e14- rfbD1? relA1? endA1 spoT1? thi-1 ∆(mcrC-mrr)114::IS10 Lin, L.F., Posfai, J., Roberts, R.J. and Kong, H. (2001) Comparative genomics of the restriction-modification systems in Helicobacter pylori. Proc Natl Acad Sci U S A, 98, 2740-2745.
How to cite: pMS26 was a gift from Elisabeth Raleigh (Addgene plasmid # 32295 ; http://n2t.net/addgene:32295 ; RRID:Addgene_32295)
