>Addgene plasmid #32295 | pMS26 | addgene partial sequence | sequence record 38123 | AraC-F 5'-TGACAACTTGACGGCTACATC-3'
TTTTAAATACCCGCGAGAAATAGAGTTGATCGTCAAAACCAACATTGCGACCGACGGTGGCGATAGGCAT
CCGGGTGGTGCTCAAAAGCAGCTTCGCCTGGCTGATACGTTGGTCCTCGCGCCAGCTTAAGACGCTAATC
CCTAACTGCTGGCGGAAAAGATGTGACAGACGCGACGGCGACAAGCAAACATGCTGTGCGACGCTGGCGA
TATCAAAATTGCTGTCTGCCAGGTGATCGCTGATGTACTGACAAGCCTCGCGTACCCGATTATCCATCGG
TGGATGGAGCGACTCGTTAATCGCTTCCATGCGCCGCAGTAACAATTGCTCAAGCAGATTTATCGCCAGC
AGCTCCGAATAGCGCCCTTCCCCTTGCCCGGCGTTAATGATTTGCCCAAACAGGTCGCTGAAATGCGGCT
GGTGCGCTTCATCCGGGCGAAAGAACCCCGTATTGGCAAATATTGACGGCCAGTTAAGCCATTCATGCCA
GTAGGCGCGCGGACGAAAGTAAACCCACTGGTGATACCATTCGCGAGCCTCCGGATGACGACCGTAGTGA
TGAATCTCTCCTGGCGGGAACAGCAAAATATCACCCGGTCGGCAAACAAATTCTCGTCCCTGATTTTTCA
CCACCCCCTGACCGCGAATGGTGAGATTGAGAATATAACCTTTCATTCCCAGCGGTCGGTCGATAAAAAA
ATCGAGATAACCGTTGGCCTCAATCGGCGTTAAACCCGCCACCAGATGGGCATTAAACGAGTATCCCGGC
